>Addgene plasmid #48496 | pFUSB4_GAAA | depositor full sequence | sequence record 70196 | Full Sequence
ATGTTTTCCCAGTCACGACGTTGTAAAACGACGGCCAGTCTTAAGCGTCTCATGGCCTGACCCCGGACCA
AGTGGTGGCCTATCGCCAGCAACAATGGCGGCAAGCAAGCGCTCGAAACGGTGCAGCGGCTGTTGCCGGT
GCTGTGCCAGGACCATGGCCTGACCCCGGACCAAGTGGTGGCTATCGCCAGCAACATTGGCGGCAAGCAA
GCGCTCGAAACGGTGCAGCGGCTGTTGCCGGTGCTGTGCCAGGACCATGGCCTGACCCCGGACCAAGTGG
TGGCTATCGCCAGCAACATTGGCGGCAAGCAAGCGCTCGAAACGGTGCAGCGGCTGTTGCCGGTGCTGTG
CCAGGACCATGGCCTGACCCCGGACCAAGTGGTGGCTATCGCCAGCAACATTGGCGGCAAGCAAGCGCTC
GAAACGGTGCAGCGGCTGTTGCCGGTGCTGTGCCAGGACCATGGCCTGACCCCGGACCAAGTGGTGGCTA
TCGAGACGTCTAGACCAGCCAGGACAGAAATGCCTCGACTTCGCTGCTACCCAAGGTTGCCGGGTGACGC
ACACCGTGGAAACGGATGAAGGCACGAACCCAGTGGACATAAGCCTGTTCGGTTCGTAAGCTGTAATGCA
AGTAGCGTATGCGCTCACGCAACTGGTCCAGAACCTTGACCGAACGCAGCGGTGGTAACGGCGCAGTGGC
GGTTTTCATGGCTTGTTATGACTGTTTTTTTGGGGTACAGTCTATGCCTCGGGCATCCAAGCAGCAAGCG
CGTTACGCCGTGGGTCGATGTTTGATGTTATGGAGCAGCAACGATGTTACGCAGCAGGGCAGTCGCCCTA
AAACAAAGTTAAACATTATGAGGGAAGCGGTGATCGCCGAAGTATCGACTCAACTATCAGAGGTAGTTGG
CGTCATCGAGCGCCATCTCGAACCGACGTTGCTGGCCGTACATTTGTACGGCTCCGCAGTGGATGGCGGC
CTGAAGCCACACAGTGATATTGATTTGCTGGTTACGGTGACCGTAAGGCTTGATGAAACAACGCGGCGAG
CTTTGATCAACGACCTTTTGGAAACTTCGGCTTCCCCTGGAGAGAGCGAGATTCTCCGCGCTGTAGAAGT
CACCATTGTTGTGCACGACGACATCATTCCGTGGCGTTATCCAGCTAAGCGCGAACTGCAATTTGGAGAA
TGGCAGCGCAATGACATTCTTGCAGGTATCTTCGAGCCAGCCACGATCGACATTGATCTGGCTATCTTGC
TGACAAAAGCAAGAGAACATAGCGTTGCCTTGGTAGGTCCAGCGGCGGAGGAACTCTTTGATCCGGTTCC
TGAACAGGATCTATTTGAGGCGCTAAATGAAACCTTAACGCTATGGAACTCGCCGCCCGACTGGGCTGGC
GATGAGCGAAATGTAGTGCTTACGTTGTCCCGCATTTGGTACAGCGCAGTAACCGGCAAAATCGCGCCGA
AGGATGTCGCTGCCGACTGGGCAATGGAGCGCCTGCCGGCCCAGTATCAGCCCGTCATACTTGAAGCTAG
ACAGGCTTATCTTGGACAAGAAGAAGATCGCTTGGCCTCGCGCGCAGATCAGTTGGAAGAATTTGTCCAC
TACGTGAAAGGCGAGATCACCAAGGTAGTCGGCAAATAACCCTCGAGCCACCCATGACCAAAATCCCTTA
ACGTGAGTTACGCGTCGTTCCACTGAGCGTCAGACCCCGTAGAAAAGATCAAAGGATCTTCTTGAGATCC
TTTTTTTCTGCGCGTAATCTGCTGCTTGCAAACAAAAAAACCACCGCTACCAGCGGTGGTTTGTTTGCCG
GATCAAGAGCTACCAACTCTTTTTCCGAAGGTAACTGGCTTCAGCAGAGCGCAGATACCAAATACTGTCC
TTCTAGTGTAGCCGTAGTTAGGCCACCACTTCAAGAACTCTGTAGCACCGCCTACATACCTCGCTCTGCT
AATCCTGTTACCAGTGGCTGCTGCCAGTGGCGATAAGTCGTGTCTTACCGGGTTGGACTCAAGACGATAG
TTACCGGATAAGGCGCAGCGGTCGGGCTGAACGGGGGGTTCGTGCACACAGCCCAGCTTGGAGCGAACGA
CCTACACCGAACTGAGATACCTACAGCGTGAGCATTGAGAAAGCGCCACGCTTCCCGAAGGGAGAAAGGC
GGACAGGTATCCGGTAAGCGGCAGGGTCGGAACAGGAGAGCGCACGAGGGAGCTTCCAGGGGGAAACGCC
TGGTATCTTTATAGTCCTGTCGGGTTTCGCCACCTCTGACTTGAGCGTCGATTTTTGTGATGCTCGTCAG
GGGGGCGGAGCCTATGGAAAAACGCCAGCAACGCGGCCTTTTTACGGTTCCTGGCCTTTTGCTGGCCTTT
TGCTCACATGTTCTTTCCTGCGTTATCCCCTGATTCTGTGGATAACCGTATTACCGCCTTTGAGTGAGCT
GATACCGCTCGCCGCAGCCGAACGACCGAGCGCAGCGAGTCAGTGAGCGAGGAAGCGGAAGAGCGCCCAA
TACGCAAACCGCCTCTCCCCGCGCGTTGGCCGATTCATTAATGCAGCTGGCACGACAGGTTTCCCGACTG
GAAAGCGGGCAGTGAGCGCAACGCAATTAATACGCGTACCGCTAGCCAGGAAGAGTTTGTAGAAACGCAA
AAAGGCCATCCGTCAGGATGGCCTTCTGCTTAGTTTGATGCCTGGCAGTTTATGGCGGGCGTCCTGCCCG
CCACCCTCCGGGCCGTTGCTTCACAACGTTCAAATCCGCTCCCGGCGGATTTGTCCTACTCAGGAGAGCG
TTCACCGACAAACAACAGATAAAACGAAAGGCCCAGTCTTCCGACTGAGCCTTTCGTTTTATTTGATGCC
TGGCAGTTCCCTACTCTCGCGTTAACGCTAGCATGG
Features (pLannotate 1.2.2; 8 found; start..end, strand, type, name):
      3..39      -  CDS            lacZα (fragment): LacZα fragment of β-galactosidase; lacZ fragment
    596..619     +  promoter       Pc promoter (fragment): intI1 (promoter lies within the coding sequence); class 1 integron promoter
    795..851     +  CDS            GmR (fragment): gentamycin acetyltransferase; aacC1; confers resistance to gentamycin
    858..1649    +  CDS            SmR: aminoglycoside adenylyltransferase (Murphy, 1985); aadA; confers resistance to spectinomycin and streptomycin
   1742..2330    +  rep_origin     ori: high-copy-number ColE1/pMB1/pBR322/pUC origin of replication
   2513..2605    +  CDS            lacI (fragment): lac repressor; lacI; The lac repressor binds to the lac operator to inhibit transcription in E. coli. This inhibition can be relieved by adding lactose or isopropyl-β-D-thiogalactopyranoside (IPTG).
   2660..2687    -  terminator     rrnB T2 terminator: transcription terminator T2 from the E. coli rrnB gene
   2819..2862    +  terminator     rrnB T1 terminator: Escherichia coli rrnB; transcription terminator T1 from the E. coli rrnB gene
