[The description below was written by a language model from this plasmid's Addgene catalogue record and pLannotate feature annotations shown in this document.]
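Description:
pFUSB4_GAAA is a small (about 2.9 kb) intermediate array plasmid for Golden Gate assembly of TAL effector nucleases, built on the pFUS_B4 backbone. It carries a pre-assembled synthetic block of four TALE repeats with the repeat-variable diresidues NN, NI, NI and NI, which under the standard RVD code specify the bases G, A, A and A, hence the name. The depositor notes that the plasmid was itself made by Golden Gate cloning. It comes from work describing a simplified 15-RVD GoldyTALEN design for in vivo genome engineering. A ready-made four-repeat module of this kind fits a library approach, in which partial arrays are combined in a final Golden Gate step instead of being built from single repeats each time.

The annotated features describe only the bacterial maintenance backbone: a high-copy ColE1/pUC-type origin and an aadA (SmR) gene conferring spectinomycin/streptomycin resistance. A fragment of the class 1 integron Pc promoter and a remnant of a gentamicin acetyltransferase gene lie upstream of aadA. Short lacZα and lacI fragments are also present; the lacZα piece is probably left over from a blue/white screening cassette replaced by the repeat array, though the record does not say so. The rrnB T1 and T2 terminators are the remaining features. The TALE repeats themselves were not annotated by the automated tool and presumably lie in the unannotated region.

Although catalogued as a mammalian expression/TALEN vector, the feature table shows no eukaryotic promoter, nuclease domain or polyadenylation signal. The plasmid is therefore best understood as a cloning intermediate whose repeats are transferred into a final TALEN expression backbone, not as an expression construct in its own right.
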