Addgene plasmid #48496: pFUSB4_GAAA
Depositing lab: Stephen Ekker. Depositing organization: Mayo Foundation for Medical Education and Research. Publication: High Efficiency In Vivo Genome Engineering with a Simplified 15-RVD GoldyTALEN Design. Ma AC, Lee HB, Clark KJ, Ekker SC. PLoS One. 2013 May 29;8(5):e65259. doi: 10.1371/journal.pone.0065259. Print 2013. PubMed 23734242.
Backbone
  Vector backbone: pFUS_B4
  Vector type: Mammalian Expression, TALEN
Growth in bacteria
  Bacterial resistance: Spectinomycin, 50 μg/mL
  Growth temperature: 37°C
  Growth strain: Top10
  Copy number: Unknown
Gene/Insert
  Gene/Insert name: RVD sequence: NN NI NI NI
  Species: Synthetic
  Cloning method: Unknown
  Sequencing primers: 5′ ttgatgcctggcagttccct; 3′ cgaaccgaacaggcttatgt
Terms and licenses: Academic/Nonprofit Terms; Industry Terms: Not Available to Industry
Depositor comments: Plasmid was created using Golden Gate cloning.
How to cite: pFUSB4_GAAA was a gift from Stephen Ekker (Addgene plasmid # 48496 ; http://n2t.net/addgene:48496 ; RRID:Addgene_48496)
