>Addgene plasmid #48496 | pFUSB4_GAAA | addgene partial sequence | sequence record 70859 | pCR8_F1 5'-ttgatgcctggcagttccct-3'
CAGTCACGACGTTGTAAAACGACGGCCAGTCTTAAGCGTCTCATGGCCTGACCCCGGACCAAGTGGTGGC
TATCGCCAGCAACAATGGCGGCAAGCAAGCGCTCGAAACGGTGCAGCGGCTGTTGCCGGTGCTGTGCCAG
GACCATGGCCTGACCCCGGACCAAGTGGTGGCTATCGCCAGCAACATTGGCGGCAAGCAAGCGCTCGAAA
CGGTGCAGCGGCTGTTGCCGGTGCTGTGCCAGGACCATGGCCTGACCCCGGACCAAGTGGTGGCTATCGC
CAGCAACATTGGCGGCAAGCAAGCGCTCGAAACGGTGCAGCGGCTGTTGCCGGTGCTGTGCCAGGACCAT
GGCCTGACCCCGGACCAAGTGGTGGCTATCGCCAGCAACATTGGCGGCAAGCAAGCGCTCGAAACGGTGC
AGCGGCTGTTGCCGGTGCTGTGCCAGGACCATGGCCTGACCCCGGACCAAGTGGTGGCTATCGAGACGTC
TAGACCAGCCAGGACAGAAATGCCTCGACTTCGCTGCTACCCAAGGTTGCCGGGTGACGCACACCGTGGA
AACGGATGAAGGCACGAACCCAGTGGACATAAGCCTGTTCGGTTCGTAAGCTGTAATGCAAGTAGCGTAT
GCGCTCACGCAACTGGTCCAGAACCTTGACCGAACGCAGCGGTGGTAACGGCGCAGTGGCGGTTTTCATG
GCTTGTTATGACTGTTTTTTTGGGGTACAGTCTATGCCTCGGGCATCCAAGCAGCAAGCGCGTTACGCCG
TGGGTCGATGTTTGATGTTATGGAGCAGCAACGATGTTACGCAGCAGGGCAGTCGCCCTAAAACAAAGTT
AAACATTATGAGGGAAGCGGTGATCGCCGAAGTATCGACTCAACTATCA
